>Addgene plasmid #117623 | pEPOR2KN0056 | addgene full sequence | sequence record 228363 | Addgene NGS Result
GAACACTCTGTGCCGATGTATCACCTCTCGCAAGAATTCAAGCTTGGAGGTCAACATGGTGGAGCACGAC
ACTCTGGTCTACTCCAAAAATGTCAAAGATACAGTCTCAGAAGATCAAAGGGCTATTGAGACTTTTCAAC
AAAGGATAATTTCGGGAAACCTCCTCGGATTCCATTGCCCAGCTATCTGTCACTTCATCGAAAGGACAGT
AGAAAAGGAAGGTGGCTCCTACAAATGCCATCATTGCGATAAAGGAAAGGCTATCATTCAAGATCTCTCT
GCCGACAGTGGTCCCAAAGATGGACCCCCACCCACGAGGAGCATCGTGGAAAAAGAAGAGGTTCCAACCA
CGTCTACAAAGCAAGTGGATTGATGTGATAACATGGTGGAGCACGACACTCTGGTCTACTCCAAAAATGT
CAAAGATACAGTCTCAGAAGATCAAAGGGCTATTGAGACTTTTCAACAAAGGATAATTTCGGGAAACCTC
CTCGGATTCCATTGCCCAGCTATCTGTCACTTCATCGAAAGGACAGTAGAAAAGGAAGGTGGCTCCTACA
AATGCCATCATTGCGATAAAGGAAAGGCTATCATTCAAGATCTCTCTGCCGACAGTGGTCCCAAAGATGG
ACCCCCACCCACGAGGAGCATCGTGGAAAAAGAAGAGGTTCCAACCACGTCTACAAAGCAAGTGGATTGA
TGTGACATCTCCACTGACGTAAGGGATGACGCACAATCCCACTATCCTTCGCAAGACCCTTCCTCTATAT
AAGGAAGTTCATTTCATTTGGAGAGGACACGCTCGAGTATAAGAGCTCATTTTTACAACAATTACCAACA
ACAACAAACAACAAACAACATTACAATTACATTTACAATTATCGATACAATGGACAAGAAGTACTCCATT
GGGCTCGATATCGGCACAAACAGCGTCGGCTGGGCCGTCATTACGGACGAGTACAAGGTGCCGAGCAAAA
AATTCAAAGTTCTGGGCAATACCGATCGCCACAGCATAAAGAAGAACCTCATTGGCGCCCTCCTGTTCGA
CTCCGGGGAGACGGCCGAAGCCACGCGGCTCAAAAGAACAGCACGGCGCAGATATACCCGCAGAAAGAAT
CGGATCTGCTACCTGCAGGAGATCTTTAGTAATGAGATGGCTAAGGTGGATGACTCTTTCTTCCATAGGC
TGGAGGAGTCCTTTTTGGTGGAGGAGGATAAAAAGCACGAGCGCCACCCAATCTTTGGCAATATCGTGGA
CGAGGTGGCGTACCATGAAAAGTACCCAACCATATATCATCTGAGGAAGAAGCTTGTAGACAGTACTGAT
AAGGCTGACTTGCGGTTGATCTATCTCGCGCTGGCGCATATGATCAAATTTCGGGGACACTTCCTCATCG
AGGGGGACCTGAACCCAGACAACAGCGATGTCGACAAACTCTTTATCCAACTGGTTCAGACTTACAATCA
GCTTTTCGAAGAGAACCCGATCAACGCATCCGGAGTTGACGCCAAAGCAATCCTGAGCGCTAGGCTGTCC
AAATCCCGGCGGCTCGAAAACCTCATCGCACAGCTCCCTGGGGAGAAGAAGAACGGCCTGTTTGGTAATC
TTATCGCCCTGTCACTCGGGCTGACCCCCAACTTTAAATCTAACTTCGACCTGGCCGAAGATACTAAGCT
TCAACTGAGCAAAGACACCTACGATGATGATCTCGACAATCTGCTGGCCCAGATCGGCGACCAGTACGCA
GACCTTTTTTTGGCGGCAAAGAACCTGTCAGACGCCATTCTGCTGAGTGATATTCTGCGAGTGAACACGG
AGATCACCAAAGCTCCGCTGAGCGCTAGTATGATCAAGCTGTATGATGAGCACCACCAAGACTTGACTTT
GCTGAAGGCCCTTGTCAGACAGCAACTGCCTGAGAAGTACAAGGAAATTTTCTTCGATCAGTCTAAAAAT
GGCTACGCCGGATACATTGACGGCGGAGCAAGCCAGGAGGAATTTTACAAATTTATTAAGCCCATCTTGG
AAAAAATGGACGGCACCGAGGAGCTGCTGGTAAAGCTTAACAGAGAAGATCTGTTGCGCAAACAGCGCAC
TTTCGACAATGGAATCATCCCCCACCAGATTCACCTGGGCGAACTGCACGCTATCCTCAGGCGGCAAGAG
GATTTCTACCCCTTTTTGAAAGATAACAGGGAAAAGATTGAGAAAATCCTCACATTTCGGATACCCTACT
ATGTAGGCCCCCTCGCCCGGGGAAATTCCAGATTCGCGTGGATGACTCGCAAATCAGAAGAGACTATCAC
TCCCTGGAACTTCGAGAAGGTCGTGGATAAGGGGGCCTCTGCCCAGTCCTTCATCGAAAGGATGACTAAC
TTTGATAAAAATCTGCCTAACGAAAAGGTGCTTCCTAAACACTCTCTGCTGTACGAGTACTTCACAGTTT
ATAACGAGCTCACCAAGGTCAAATACGTCACAGAAGGGATGAGAAAGCCAGCATTCCTGTCTGGAGATCA
GAAGAAAGCTATCGTGGACCTCCTCTTCAAGACGAACCGGAAAGTTACCGTGAAACAGCTCAAAGAAGAT
TATTTCAAAAAGATTGAATGTTTCGACTCTGTTGAAATCAGCGGAGTGGAGGATCGCTTCAACGCATCCC
TGGGAACGTATCACGATCTCCTGAAAATCATTAAAGACAAGGACTTCCTGGACAATGAGGAGAACGAGGA
CATTCTTGAGGACATTGTCCTCACCCTTACGTTGTTTGAAGATAGGGAGATGATTGAAGAACGCTTGAAA
ACTTACGCTCATCTCTTCGACGACAAAGTCATGAAACAGCTCAAGAGGCGCCGATATACAGGATGGGGGC
GGCTGTCAAGAAAACTGATCAATGGGATCCGAGACAAGCAGAGTGGAAAGACAATCCTGGATTTTCTTAA
GTCCGATGGATTTGCCAACCGGAACTTCATCCAGTTGATCCATGATGACTCTCTCACCTTTAAGGAGGAC
ATCCAGAAAGCACAAGTTTCTGGCCAGGGGGACAGTCTCCACGAGCACATCGCTAATCTTGCAGGTAGCC
CAGCTATCAAAAAGGGAATACTGCAGACCGTTAAGGTCGTGGATGAACTCGTCAAAGTAATGGGAAGGCA
TAAGCCCGAGAATATCGTTATCGAGATGGCCCGAGAGAACCAAACTACCCAGAAGGGACAGAAGAACAGT
AGGGAAAGGATGAAGAGGATTGAAGAGGGTATAAAAGAACTGGGGTCCCAAATCCTTAAGGAACACCCAG
TTGAAAACACCCAGCTTCAGAATGAGAAGCTCTACCTGTACTACCTGCAGAACGGCAGGGACATGTACGT
GGATCAGGAACTGGACATCAATCGGCTCTCCGACTACGACGTGGATCATATCGTGCCCCAGTCTTTTCTC
AAAGATGATTCTATTGATAATAAAGTGTTGACAAGATCCGATAAAAATAGAGGGAAGAGTGATAACGTCC
CCTCAGAAGAAGTTGTCAAGAAAATGAAAAATTATTGGCGGCAGCTGCTGAACGCCAAACTGATCACACA
ACGGAAGTTCGATAATCTGACTAAGGCTGAACGAGGTGGCCTGTCTGAGTTGGATAAAGCCGGCTTCATC
AAAAGGCAGCTTGTTGAGACACGCCAGATCACCAAGCACGTGGCCCAAATTCTCGATTCACGCATGAACA
CCAAGTACGATGAAAATGACAAACTGATTCGAGAGGTGAAAGTTATTACTCTGAAGTCTAAGCTGGTTTC
AGATTTCAGAAAGGACTTTCAGTTTTATAAGGTGAGAGAGATCAACAATTACCACCATGCGCATGATGCC
TACCTGAATGCAGTGGTAGGCACTGCACTTATCAAAAAATATCCCAAGCTTGAATCTGAATTTGTTTACG
GAGACTATAAAGTGTACGATGTTAGGAAAATGATCGCAAAGTCTGAGCAGGAAATAGGCAAGGCCACCGC
TAAGTACTTCTTTTACAGCAATATTATGAATTTTTTCAAGACCGAGATTACACTGGCCAATGGAGAGATT
CGGAAGCGACCACTTATCGAAACAAACGGAGAAACAGGAGAAATCGTGTGGGACAAGGGTAGGGATTTCG
CGACAGTCCGGAAGGTCCTGTCCATGCCGCAGGTGAACATCGTTAAAAAGACCGAAGTACAGACCGGAGG
CTTCTCCAAGGAAAGTATCCTCCCGAAAAGGAACAGCGACAAGCTGATCGCACGCAAAAAAGATTGGGAC
CCCAAGAAATACGGCGGATTCGATTCTCCTACAGTCGCTTACAGTGTACTGGTTGTGGCCAAAGTGGAGA
AAGGGAAGTCTAAAAAACTCAAAAGCGTCAAGGAACTGCTGGGCATCACAATCATGGAGCGATCAAGCTT
CGAAAAAAACCCCATCGACTTTCTCGAGGCGAAAGGATATAAAGAGGTCAAAAAAGACCTCATCATTAAG
CTTCCCAAGTACTCTCTCTTTGAGCTTGAAAACGGCCGGAAACGAATGCTCGCTAGTGCGGGCGTACTGC
AGAAAGGTAACGAGCTGGCACTGCCCTCTAAATACGTTAATTTCTTGTATCTGGCCAGCCACTATGAAAA
GCTCAAAGGATCTCCCGAAGATAATGAGCAGAAGCAGCTGTTCGTGGAACAACACAAACACTACCTTGAT
GAGATCATCGAGCAAATAAGCGAATTCTCCAAAAGAGTGATCCTCGCCGACGCTAACCTCGATAAGGTGC
TTTCTGCTTACAATAAGCACAGGGATAAGCCCATCAGGGAGCAGGCAGAAAACATTATCCACTTGTTTAC
TCTGACCAACTTGGGCGCGCCTGCAGCCTTCAAGTACTTCGACACCACCATAGACAGAAAGCGGTACACC
TCTACAAAGGAGGTCCTGGACGCCACACTGATTCATCAGTCAATTACGGGGCTCTATGAAACAAGAATCG
ACCTCTCTCAGCTCGGTGGAGACAGCAGGGCTGACCCCAAGAAGAAGAGGAAGGTGGGTTCGATGGTGAG
CAAGGGCGAGGAGCTGTTCACCGGGGTGGTGCCCATCCTGGTCGAGCTGGACGGCGACGTAAACGGCCAC
AAGTTCAGCGTGTCCGGCGAGGGCGAGGGCGATGCCACCTACGGCAAGCTGACCCTGAAGTTCATCTGCA
CCACCGGCAAGCTGCCCGTGCCCTGGCCCACCCTCGTGACCACCTTCGGCTACGGCCTGCAGTGCTTCGC
CCGCTACCCCGACCACATGAAGCAGCACGACTTCTTCAAGTCCGCCATGCCCGAAGGCTACGTCCAGGAG
CGCACCATCTTCTTCAAGGACGACGGCAACTACAAGACCCGCGCCGAGGTGAAGTTCGAGGGCGACACCC
TGGTGAACCGCATCGAGCTGAAGGGCATCGACTTCAAGGAGGACGGCAACATCCTGGGGCACAAGCTGGA
GTACAACTACAACAGCCACAACGTCTATATCATGGCCGACAAGCAGAAGAACGGCATCAAGGTGAACTTC
AAGATCCGCCACAACATCGAGGACGGCAGCGTGCAGCTCGCCGACCACTACCAGCAGAACACCCCCATCG
GCGACGGCCCCGTGCTGCTGCCCGACAACCACTACCTGAGCTACCAGTCCGCCCTGAGCAAAGACCCCAA
CGAGAAGCGCGATCACATGGTCCTGCTGGAGTTCGTGACCGCCGCCGGGATCACTCTCGGCATGGACGAG
CTGTACAAGTGAGCTTGTCAAGCAGATCGTTCAAACATTTGGCAATAAAGTTTCTTAAGATTGAATCCTG
TTGCCGGTCTTGCGATGATTATCATATAATTTCTGTTGAATTACGTTAAGCATGTAATAATTAACATGTA
ATGCATGACGTTATTTATGAGATGGGTTTTTATGATTAGAGTCCCGCAATTATACATTTAATACGCGATA
GAAAACAAAATATAGCGCGCAAACTAGGATAAATTATCGCGCGCGGTGTCATCTATGTTACTAGATCGAC
GCTACTAGAATTCGAGCTCGGAGCATCTTCATTCTTAAGATATGAAGATAATCTTCAAAAGGCCCCTGGG
AATCTGAAAGAAGAGAAGCAGGCCCATTTATATGGGAAAGAACAATAGTATTTCTTATATAGGCCCATTT
AAGTTGAAAACAATCTTCAAAAGTCCCACATCGCTTAGATAAGAAAACGAAGCTGAGTTTATATACAGCT
AGAGTCGAAGTAGTGATTGCTGATGATTCAGGACCATGGGTTTTAGAGCTAGAAATAGCAAGTTAAAATA
AGGCTAGTCCGTTATCAACTTGAAAAAGTGGCACCGAGTCGGTGCTTTTTTTCTAGACCCAGCTTTCTTG
TACAAAGTTGGCATTACGCTTTACGAGGATGCACATGTGACCGAGGGACACGAAGTGATCCGTTTAAACT
ATCAGTGTTTGACAGGATATATTGGCGGGTAAACCTAAGAGAAAAGAGCGTTTATTAGAATAATCGGATA
TTTAAAAGGGCGTGAAAAGGTTTATCCGTTCGTCCATTTGTATGTGCATGCCAACCACAGGGTTCCCCTC
GGGAGTCAGCCGTGCGGCTGCATGAAATCCTGGCCGGTTTGTCTGATGCCAAGCTGGCGGCCTGGCCGGC
CAGCTTGGCCGCTGAAGAAACCGAGCGCCGCCGTCTAAAAAGGTGATGTGTATTTGAGTAAAACAGCTTG
CGTCATGCGGTCGCTGCGTATATGATGCGATGAGTAAATAAACAAATACGCAAGGGGAACGCATGAAGGT
TATCGCTGTACTTAACCAGAAAGGCGGGTCAGGCAAGACGACCATCGCAACCCATCTAGCCCGCGCCCTG
CAACTCGCCGGGGCCGATGTTCTGTTAGTCGATTCCGATCCCCAGGGCAGTGCCCGCGATTGGGCGGCCG
TGCGGGAAGATCAACCGCTAACCGTTGTCGGCATCGACCGCCCGACGATTGACCGCGACGTGAAGGCCAT
CGGCCGGCGCGACTTCGTAGTGATCGACGGAGCGCCCCAGGCGGCGGACTTGGCTGTGTCCGCGATCAAG
GCAGCCGACTTCGTGCTGATTCCGGTGCAGCCAAGCCCTTACGACATATGGGCCACCGCCGACCTGGTGG
AGCTGGTTAAGCAGCGCATTGAGGTCACGGATGGAAGGCTACAAGCGGCCTTTGTCGTGTCGCGGGCGAT
CAAAGGCACGCGCATCGGCGGTGAGGTTGCCGAGGCGCTGGCCGGGTACGAGCTGCCCATTCTTGAGTCC
CGTATCACGCAGCGCGTGAGCTACCCAGGCACTGCCGCCGCCGGCACAACCGTTCTTGAATCAGAACCCG
AGGGCGACGCTGCCCGCGAGGTCCAGGCGCTGGCCGCTGAAATTAAATCAAAACTCATTTGAGTTAATGA
GGTAAAGAGAAAATGAGCAAAAGCACAAACACGCTAAGTGCCGGCCGTCCGAGCGCACGCAGCAGCAAGG
CTGCAACGTTGGCCAGCCTGGCAGACACGCCAGCCATGAAGCGGGTCAACTTTCAGTTGCCGGCGGAGGA
TCACACCAAGCTGAAGATGTACGCGGTACGCCAAGGCAAGACCATTACCGAGCTGCTATCTGAATACATC
GCGCAGCTACCAGAGTAAATGAGCAAATGAATAAATGAGTAGATGAATTTTAGCGGCTAAAGGAGGCGGC
ATGGAAAATCAAGAACAACCAGGCACCGACGCCGTGGAATGCCCCATGTGTGGAGGAACGGGCGGTTGGC
CAGGCGTAAGCGGCTGGGTTGTCTGCCGGCCCTGCAATGGCACTGGAACCCCCAAGCCCGAGGAATCGGC
GTGAGCGGTCGCAAACCATCCGGCCCGGTACAAATCGGCGCGGCGCTGGGTGATGACCTGGTGGAGAAGT
TGAAGGCCGCGCAGGCCGCCCAGCGGCAACGCATCGAGGCAGAAGCACGCCCCGGTGAATCGTGGCAAGC
GGCCGCTGATCGAATCCGCAAAGAATCCCGGCAACCGCCGGCAGCCGGTGCGTCGTCGATTAGGAAGCCG
CCCAAGGGCGACGAGCAACCAGATTTTTTCGTTCCGATGCTCTATGACGTGGGCACCCGCGATAGTCGCA
GCATCATGGACGTGGCCGTTTTCCGTCTGTCGAAGCGTGACCGACGAGCTGGCGAGGTGATCCGCTACGA
GCTTCCAGACGGGCACGTAGAGGTTTCCGCAGGGCCGGCCGGCATGGCCAGTGTGTGGGATTACGACCTG
GTACTGATGGCGGTTTCCCATCTAACCGAATCCATGAACCGATACCGGGAAGGGAAGGGAGACAAGCCCG
GCCGCGTGTTCCGTCCACACGTTGCGGACGTACTCAAGTTCTGCCGGCGAGCCGATGGCGGAAAGCAGAA
AGACGACCTGGTAGAAACCTGCATTCGGTTAAACACCACGCACGTTGCCATGCAGCGTACGAAGAAGGCC
AAGAACGGCCGCCTGGTGACGGTATCCGAGGGTGAAGCCTTGATTAGCCGCTACAAGATCGTAAAGAGCG
AAACCGGGCGGCCGGAGTACATCGAGATCGAGCTAGCTGATTGGATGTACCGCGAGATTACAGAAGGCAA
GAACCCGGACGTGCTGACGGTTCACCCCGATTACTTTTTGATCGATCCCGGCATCGGCCGTTTTCTCTAC
CGCCTGGCACGCCGCGCCGCAGGCAAGGCAGAAGCCAGATGGTTGTTCAAGACGATCTACGAACGCAGTG
GCAGCGCCGGAGAGTTCAAGAAGTTCTGTTTCACCGTGCGCAAGCTGATCGGGTCAAATGACCTGCCGGA
GTACGATTTGAAGGAGGAGGCGGGGCAGGCTGGCCCGATCCTAGTCATGCGCTACCGCAACCTGATCGAG
GGCGAAGCATCCGCCGGTTCCTAATGTACGGAGCAGATGCTAGGGCAAATTGCCCTAGCAGGGGAAAAAG
GTCGAAAAAGCTTCTTTCCTGTGGATAGCACGTACATTGGGAACCCAAAGCCGTACATTGGGAACCGGAA
CCCGTACATTGGGAACCCAAAGCCGTACATTGGGAACCGGTCACACATGTAAGTGACTGATATAAAAGAG
AAAAAAGGCGATTTTTCCGCCTAAAACTCTTTAAAACTTATTAAAACTCTTAAAACCCGCCTGGCCTGTG
CATAACTGTCTGGCCAGCGCACAGCCGAACAGCTGCAAAAAGCGCCCACATCAAGGCTCCGAGTGCGCGG
AACCCCTATTTGTTTATTTTTCTAAATACATTCAAATATGTATCCGCTCATGAGACAAAACCCKCCTGGC
CTGTGCATAACTGTCTGGCCAGCGCACAGCCGAACAGCTGCAAAAAGCGCCCACATCAAGGCTCCGAGTG
CGCGGAACCCCTATTTGTTTATTTTTCTAAATACATTCAAATATGTATCCGCTCATGAGACAATAACCCT
GATAAATGCTTCAATAATATTGAAAAAGGAAGAGTATGGCTAAAATGAGAATATCACCGGAATTGAAAAA
ACTGATCGAAAAATACCGCTGCGTAAAAGATACGGAAGGAATGTCTCCTGCTAAGGTATATAAGCTGGTG
GGAGAAAATGAAAACCTATATTTAAAAATGACGGACAGCCGGTATAAAGGGACCACCTATGATGTGGAAC
GGGAAAAGGACATGATGCTATGGCTGGAAGGAAAGCTGCCTGTTCCAAAGGTCCTGCACTTTGAACGGCA
TGATGGCTGGAGCAATCTGCTCATGAGTGAGGCCGATGGCGTCCTTTGCTCGGAAGAGTATGAAGATGAA
CAAAGCCCTGAAAAGATTATCGAGCTGTATGCGGAGTGCATCAGGCTCTTTCACTCCATCGACATATCGG
ATTGTCCCTATACGAATAGCTTAGACAGCCGCTTAGCCGAATTGGATTACTTACTGAATAACGATCTGGC
CGATGTGGATTGCGAAAACTGGGAAGAGGACACTCCATTTAAAGATCCGCGCGAGCTGTATGATTTTTTA
AAGACGGAAAAGCCCGAAGAGGAACTTGTCTTTTCCCACGGCGACCTGGGAGACAGCAACATCTTTGTGA
AAGATGGCAAAGTAAGTGGCTTTATTGATCTTGGGAGAAGCGGCAGGGCGGACAAGTGGTATGACATTGC
CTTCTGCGTCCGGTCGCTCAGGGAGGATATCGGGGAAGAACAGTATGTCGAGCTATTTTTTGACTTACTG
GGGATCAAGCCTGATTGGGAGAAAATAAAATATTATATTTTACTGGATGAATTGTTTTAGCTGTCAGACC
AAGTTTACTCATATATACTTTAGATTGATTTAAAACTTCATTTTTAATTTAAAAGGATCTAGGTGAAGAT
CCTTTTTGATAATCTCATGACCAAAATCCCTTAACGTGAGTTTTCGTTCCACTGAGCGTCAGACCCCGTA
GAAAAGATCAAAGGATCTTCTTGAGATCCTTTTTTTCTGCGCGTAATCTGCTGCTTGCAAACAAAAAAAC
CACCGCTACCAGCGGTGGTTTGTTTGCCGGATCAAGAGCTACCAACTCTTTTTCCGAAGGTAACTGGCTT
CAGCAGAGCGCAGATACCAAATACTGTTCTTCTAGTGTAGCCGTAGTTAGGCCACCACTTCAAGAACTCT
GTAGCACCGCCTACATACCTCGCTCTGCTAATCCTGTTACCAGTGGCTGCTGCCAGTGGCGATAAGTCGT
GTCTTACCGGGTTGGACTCAAGACGATAGTTACCGGATAAGGCGCAGCGGTCGGGCTGAACGGGGGGTTC
GTGCACACAGCCCAGCTTGGAGCGAACGACCTACACCGAACTGAGATACCTACAGCGTGAGCTATGAGAA
AGCGCCACGCTTCCCGAAGGGAGAAAGGCGGACAGGTATCCGGTAAGCGGCAGGGTCGGAACAGGAGAGC
GCACGAGGGAGCTTCCAGGGGGAAACGCCTGGTATCTTTATAGTCCTGTCGGGTTTCGCCACCTCTGACT
TGAGCGTCGATTTTTGTGATGCTCGTCAGGGGGGCGGAGCCTATGGAAAAACGCCAGCAACGCGGCCTTT
TTACGGTTCCTGCTCGGATCTGTTGGACCGGACAGTAGTCATGGTTGATGGGCTGCCTGTATCGAGTGGT
GATTTTGTGCCGAGCTGCCGGTCGGGGAGCTGTTGGCTGGCTGGTGGCAGGATATATTGTGGTGTAAACA
AATTGACGCTTAGACAACTTAATAACACATTGCGGACGTTTTTAATGTACTGGGGTT
Features (pLannotate 1.2.2; 17 found; start..end, strand, type, name):
    127..803     +  promoter       CaMV 35S promoter (enhanced): cauliflower mosaic virus 35S promoter with a duplicated enhancer region
    828..881     +  misc_feature   TMV Ω: translational enhancer from the tobacco mosaic virus 5'-leader sequence (Gallie et al., 1988)
    890..4993    +  CDS            Cas9: Cas9 (Csn1) endonuclease from the Streptococcus pyogenes Type II CRISPR/Cas system generates RNA-guided double strand breaks in DNA
   5033..5749    +  CDS            EYFP: EYFP is a basic (constitutively fluorescent) green/yellow fluorescent protein published in 1996, derived from Aequorea victoria. It is reported to be a very rapidly-maturing weak dimer with high acid sensitivity.
   5765..6017    +  terminator     NOS terminator: nopaline synthase terminator and poly(A) signal
   6270..6345    +  misc_RNA       gRNA scaffold: guide RNA scaffold for the Streptococcus pyogenes CRISPR/Cas9 system
   6357..6378    -  protein_bind   attB2 (fragment): mutant version of attB; recombination site for the Gateway® BP reaction BP Clonase™
   6450..6474    +  misc_feature   RB T-DNA repeat: right border repeat from nopaline C58 T-DNA
   6783..7412    +  CDS            pVS1 StaA: stability protein from the Pseudomonas plasmid pVS1 (Heeb et al., 2000)
   7841..8914    +  CDS            pVS1 RepA: replication protein from the Pseudomonas plasmid pVS1 (Heeb et al., 2000)
   8980..9174    +  rep_origin     pVS1 oriV: origin of replication for the Pseudomonas plasmid pVS1 (Heeb et al., 2000)
   9236..9298    +  promoter       AmpR promoter (fragment): bla
   9297..9319    +  rep_origin     pVS1 oriV (fragment): origin of replication for the Pseudomonas plasmid pVS1 (Heeb et al., 2000)
   9381..9485    +  promoter       AmpR promoter: bla
   9486..10280   +  CDS            KanR: aminoglycoside phosphotransferase; aphA-3; confers resistance to kanamycin
  10451..11039   +  rep_origin     ori: high-copy-number ColE1/pMB1/pBR322/pUC origin of replication
  11175..11199   +  misc_feature   LB T-DNA repeat: left border repeat from nopaline C58 T-DNA
