[The description below was written by a language model from this plasmid's Addgene catalogue record and pLannotate feature annotations shown in this document.]
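Description:
pEPOR2KN0056 is a Level 2 MoClo (Golden Gate) plant expression construct built in the pICSL4723 binary backbone, into which two Level 1 transcription units were assembled through BpiI sites that were destroyed during cloning. The backbone carries left and right T-DNA border repeats of the nopaline type, so the region between them can be transferred into plant cells by Agrobacterium. For propagation it combines a high-copy ColE1/pUC-type origin for E. coli with the pVS1 replicon (oriV, RepA and the StaA stability protein), which supports maintenance in Agrobacterium. Selection in bacteria is by kanamycin, through an aminoglycoside phosphotransferase gene driven by a bla promoter. Neither the catalogue fields nor the annotation identify a plant selectable marker within the T-DNA.

The first cassette expresses Sp-xCas9 3.7, an engineered variant of Streptococcus pyogenes Cas9, from an enhanced CaMV 35S promoter with a duplicated enhancer, followed by the TMV Ω translational leader. The feature table places an EYFP coding sequence directly downstream of the nuclease and before the NOS terminator. This suggests a C-terminal fluorescent fusion for monitoring expression, although the catalogue entry does not mention it. The second cassette is described as an AtU6-26 promoter driving a single guide RNA against the Arabidopsis methyltransferase gene AT5G10620. Only the S. pyogenes gRNA scaffold is annotated, while the U6 promoter and spacer presumably lie in the unannotated stretch upstream of it. The construct belongs to a toolkit assembled to compare the efficiency and specificity of different Cas nucleases for targeted mutagenesis in plants.
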