Addgene plasmid #117623: pEPOR2KN0056
Purpose: Level2 MoClo construct, containing level1 plant expression cassettes for Sp-xCas9 3.7(pEPOR1CB0012) and sgRNA_Methyltransferase {AT5G10620}(pEPOR1CB0083)
Depositing lab: Nicola Patron. Depositing organization: Earlham Institute. Publication: Comparison of efficiency and specificity of CRISPR-associated (Cas) nucleases in plants: An expanded toolkit for precision genome engineering. Raitskin O, Schudoma C, West A, Patron NJ. PLoS One. 2019 Feb 27;14(2):e0211598. doi: 10.1371/journal.pone.0211598. eCollection 2019. PubMed 30811422.
Backbone
  Vector backbone: pICSL4723
  Vector type: Plant Expression
Growth in bacteria
  Bacterial resistance: Kanamycin, 50 μg/mL
  Growth temperature: 37°C
  Growth strain: DH5alpha
  Copy number: High Copy
Gene/Insert
  Gene/Insert name: [35S:Sp-xCas9 3.7(pEPOR1CB0012) ] +[AtU6-26:sgRNA]
  Species: Synthetic
  Cloning method: Restriction Enzyme; 5′ cloning site BpiI (destroyed during cloning); 3′ cloning site BpiI (destroyed during cloning)
Terms and licenses: Academic/Nonprofit Terms; Industry Terms: Not Available to Industry
Depositor comments: Please visit https://www.biorxiv.org/content/early/2018/09/20/422766 for BioRxiv preprint
How to cite: pEPOR2KN0056 was a gift from Nicola Patron (Addgene plasmid # 117623 ; http://n2t.net/addgene:117623 ; RRID:Addgene_117623)
